>Addgene plasmid #125563 | hRad51(A89E)–Cas9(D10A) | addgene full sequence | sequence record 244222 | Addgene NGS Result
ATATGCCAAGTACGCCCCCTATTGACGTCAATGACGGTAAATGGCCCGCCTGGCATTATGCCCAGTACAT
GACCTTATGGGACTTTCCTACTTGGCAGTACATCTACGTATTAGTCATCGCTATTACCATGGTGATGCGG
TTTTGGCAGTACATCAATGGGCGTGGATAGCGGTTTGACTCACGGGGATTTCCAAGTCTCCACCCCATTG
ACGTCAATGGGAGTTTGTTTTGGCACCAAAATCAACGGGACTTTCCAAAATGTCGTAACAACTCCGCCCC
ATTGACGCAAATGGGCGGTAGGCGTGTACGGTGGGAGGTCTATATAAGCAGAGCTGGTTTAGTGAACCGT
CAGATCCGCTAGAGATCCGCGGCCGCTAATACGACTCACTATAGGGAGAGCCGCCACCATGGCCCCAAAG
AAGAAGCGGAAGGTCGGTATCCACGGAGTCCCAGCAGCCGCGATGCAGATGCAGTTGGAAGCGAATGCAG
ATACTAGTGTCGAGGAAGAGTCATTTGGCCCGCAACCCATCTCGCGTTTAGAGCAATGTGGCATCAATGC
AAACGATGTGAAAAAATTAGAGGAAGCTGGATTCCACACGGTCGAAGCGGTCGCATACGCACCGAAAAAA
GAGCTGATCAACATCAAAGGCATCAGCGAGGCGAAAGCCGATAAGATTCTTGCAGAGGCGGCGAAATTAG
TTCCCATGGGATTTACGACGGAGACTGAGTTCCATCAACGTCGTTCCGAGATCATTCAAATCACGACCGG
AAGCAAGGAGTTGGATAAACTGCTTCAAGGAGGCATCGAAACTGGCTCGATCACTGAAATGTTTGGAGAG
TTTCGTACTGGCAAAACCCAGATCTGCCACACATTGGCCGTCACTTGCCAGCTTCCGATCGATCGTGGTG
GGGGCGAGGGGAAGGCCATGTACATTGATACTGAGGGGACGTTTCGTCCCGAACGCCTTCTTGCGGTGGC
AGAGCGTTACGGCTTGTCAGGGTCTGATGTTCTTGACAATGTTGCCTATGCTCGCGCATTTAATACCGAC
CACCAGACGCAGCTTCTGTACCAAGCAAGCGCGATGATGGTAGAGTCTCGTTACGCTTTATTGATTGTTG
ACTCAGCAACAGCGTTGTACCGCACAGATTATTCTGGGCGCGGCGAATTGTCGGCACGCCAAATGCATTT
AGCCCGCTTTTTGCGTATGTTGCTGCGCCTTGCAGACGAATTTGGGGTGGCTGTGGTGATCACCAACCAA
GTTGTAGCACAGGTGGACGGTGCCGCTATGTTTGCCGCTGATCCGAAAAAACCCATCGGAGGGAATATTA
TCGCACATGCATCGACAACTCGCTTATATCTGCGTAAGGGCCGTGGAGAAACACGCATCTGCAAAATCTA
TGACTCCCCATGCCTGCCGGAGGCGGAAGCCATGTTCGCAATTAACGCAGATGGCGTAGGGGACGCCAAA
GATTCTGGTGGTTCTTCTGGTGGTTCTAGCGGCAGCGAGACTCCCGGGACCTCAGAGTCCGCCACACCCG
AAAGTTCTGGTGGTTCTTCTGGTGGTTCTGACAAGAAGTACAGCATCGGCCTGGCCATCGGCACCAACTC
TGTGGGCTGGGCCGTGATCACCGACGAGTACAAGGTGCCCAGCAAGAAATTCAAGGTGCTGGGCAACACC
GACCGGCACAGCATCAAGAAGAACCTGATCGGAGCCCTGCTGTTCGACAGCGGCGAAACAGCCGAGGCCA
CCCGGCTGAAGAGAACCGCCAGAAGAAGATACACCAGACGGAAGAACCGGATCTGCTATCTGCAAGAGAT
CTTCAGCAACGAGATGGCCAAGGTGGACGACAGCTTCTTCCACAGACTGGAAGAGTCCTTCCTGGTGGAA
GAGGATAAGAAGCACGAGCGGCACCCCATCTTCGGCAACATCGTGGACGAGGTGGCCTACCACGAGAAGT
ACCCCACCATCTACCACCTGAGAAAGAAACTGGTGGACAGCACCGACAAGGCCGACCTGCGGCTGATCTA
TCTGGCCCTGGCCCACATGATCAAGTTCCGGGGCCACTTCCTGATCGAGGGCGACCTGAACCCCGACAAC
AGCGACGTGGACAAGCTGTTCATCCAGCTGGTGCAGACCTACAACCAGCTGTTCGAGGAAAACCCCATCA
ACGCCAGCGGCGTGGACGCCAAGGCCATCCTGTCTGCCAGACTGAGCAAGAGCAGACGGCTGGAAAATCT
GATCGCCCAGCTGCCCGGCGAGAAGAAGAATGGCCTGTTCGGAAACCTGATTGCCCTGAGCCTGGGCCTG
ACCCCCAACTTCAAGAGCAACTTCGACCTGGCCGAGGATGCCAAACTGCAGCTGAGCAAGGACACCTACG
ACGACGACCTGGACAACCTGCTGGCCCAGATCGGCGACCAGTACGCCGACCTGTTTCTGGCCGCCAAGAA
CCTGTCCGACGCCATCCTGCTGAGCGACATCCTGAGAGTGAACACCGAGATCACCAAGGCCCCCCTGAGC
GCCTCTATGATCAAGAGATACGACGAGCACCACCAGGACCTGACCCTGCTGAAAGCTCTCGTGCGGCAGC
AGCTGCCTGAGAAGTACAAAGAGATTTTCTTCGACCAGAGCAAGAACGGCTACGCCGGCTACATTGACGG
CGGAGCCAGCCAGGAAGAGTTCTACAAGTTCATCAAGCCCATCCTGGAAAAGATGGACGGCACCGAGGAA
CTGCTCGTGAAGCTGAACAGAGAGGACCTGCTGCGGAAGCAGCGGACCTTCGACAACGGCAGCATCCCCC
ACCAGATCCACCTGGGAGAGCTGCACGCCATTCTGCGGCGGCAGGAAGATTTTTACCCATTCCTGAAGGA
CAACCGGGAAAAGATCGAGAAGATCCTGACCTTCCGCATACCCTACTACGTGGGCCCTCTGGCCAGGGGA
AACAGCAGATTCGCCTGGATGACCAGAAAGAGCGAGGAAACCATCACCCCCTGGAACTTCGAGGAAGTGG
TGGACAAGGGCGCTTCCGCCCAGAGCTTCATCGAGCGGATGACCAACTTCGATAAGAACCTGCCCAACGA
GAAGGTGCTGCCCAAGCACAGCCTGCTGTACGAGTACTTCACCGTGTATAACGAGCTGACCAAAGTGAAA
TACGTGACCGAGGGAATGAGAAAGCCCGCCTTCCTGAGCGGCGAGCAGAAAAAGGCCATCGTGGACCTGC
TGTTCAAGACCAACCGGAAAGTGACCGTGAAGCAGCTGAAAGAGGACTACTTCAAGAAAATCGAGTGCTT
CGACTCCGTGGAAATCTCCGGCGTGGAAGATCGGTTCAACGCCTCCCTGGGCACATACCACGATCTGCTG
AAAATTATCAAGGACAAGGACTTCCTGGACAATGAGGAAAACGAGGACATTCTGGAAGATATCGTGCTGA
CCCTGACACTGTTTGAGGACAGAGAGATGATCGAGGAACGGCTGAAAACCTATGCCCACCTGTTCGACGA
CAAAGTGATGAAGCAGCTGAAGCGGCGGAGATACACCGGCTGGGGCAGGCTGAGCCGGAAGCTGATCAAC
GGCATCCGGGACAAGCAGTCCGGCAAGACAATCCTGGATTTCCTGAAGTCCGACGGCTTCGCCAACAGAA
ACTTCATGCAGCTGATCCACGACGACAGCCTGACCTTTAAAGAGGACATCCAGAAAGCCCAGGTGTCCGG
CCAGGGCGATAGCCTGCACGAGCACATTGCCAATCTGGCCGGCAGCCCCGCCATTAAGAAGGGCATCCTG
CAGACAGTGAAGGTGGTGGACGAGCTCGTGAAAGTGATGGGCCGGCACAAGCCCGAGAACATCGTGATCG
AAATGGCCAGAGAGAACCAGACCACCCAGAAGGGACAGAAGAACAGCCGCGAGAGAATGAAGCGGATCGA
AGAGGGCATCAAAGAGCTGGGCAGCCAGATCCTGAAAGAACACCCCGTGGAAAACACCCAGCTGCAGAAC
GAGAAGCTGTACCTGTACTACCTGCAGAATGGGCGGGATATGTACGTGGACCAGGAACTGGACATCAACC
GGCTGTCCGACTACGATGTGGACCATATCGTGCCTCAGAGCTTTCTGAAGGACGACTCCATCGACAACAA
GGTGCTGACCAGAAGCGACAAGAACCGGGGCAAGAGCGACAACGTGCCCTCCGAAGAGGTCGTGAAGAAG
ATGAAGAACTACTGGCGGCAGCTGCTGAACGCCAAGCTGATTACCCAGAGAAAGTTCGACAATCTGACCA
AGGCCGAGAGAGGCGGCCTGAGCGAACTGGATAAGGCCGGCTTCATCAAGAGACAGCTGGTGGAAACCCG
GCAGATCACAAAGCACGTGGCACAGATCCTGGACTCCCGGATGAACACTAAGTACGACGAGAATGACAAG
CTGATCCGGGAAGTGAAAGTGATCACCCTGAAGTCCAAGCTGGTGTCCGATTTCCGGAAGGATTTCCAGT
TTTACAAAGTGCGCGAGATCAACAACTACCACCACGCCCACGACGCCTACCTGAACGCCGTCGTGGGAAC
CGCCCTGATCAAAAAGTACCCTAAGCTGGAAAGCGAGTTCGTGTACGGCGACTACAAGGTGTACGACGTG
CGGAAGATGATCGCCAAGAGCGAGCAGGAAATCGGCAAGGCTACCGCCAAGTACTTCTTCTACAGCAACA
TCATGAACTTTTTCAAGACCGAGATTACCCTGGCCAACGGCGAGATCCGGAAGCGGCCTCTGATCGAGAC
AAACGGCGAAACCGGGGAGATCGTGTGGGATAAGGGCCGGGATTTTGCCACCGTGCGGAAAGTGCTGAGC
ATGCCCCAAGTGAATATCGTGAAAAAGACCGAGGTGCAGACAGGCGGCTTCAGCAAAGAGTCTATCCTGC
CCAAGAGGAACAGCGATAAGCTGATCGCCAGAAAGAAGGACTGGGACCCTAAGAAGTACGGCGGCTTCGA
CAGCCCCACCGTGGCCTATTCTGTGCTGGTGGTGGCCAAAGTGGAAAAGGGCAAGTCCAAGAAACTGAAG
AGTGTGAAAGAGCTGCTGGGGATCACCATCATGGAAAGAAGCAGCTTCGAGAAGAATCCCATCGACTTTC
TGGAAGCCAAGGGCTACAAAGAAGTGAAAAAGGACCTGATCATCAAGCTGCCTAAGTACTCCCTGTTCGA
GCTGGAAAACGGCCGGAAGAGAATGCTGGCCTCTGCCGGCGAACTGCAGAAGGGAAACGAACTGGCCCTG
CCCTCCAAATATGTGAACTTCCTGTACCTGGCCAGCCACTATGAGAAGCTGAAGGGCTCCCCCGAGGATA
ATGAGCAGAAACAGCTGTTTGTGGAACAGCACAAGCACTACCTGGACGAGATCATCGAGCAGATCAGCGA
GTTCTCCAAGAGAGTGATCCTGGCCGACGCTAATCTGGACAAAGTGCTGTCCGCCTACAACAAGCACCGG
GATAAGCCCATCAGAGAGCAGGCCGAGAATATCATCCACCTGTTTACCCTGACCAATCTGGGAGCCCCTG
CCGCCTTCAAGTACTTTGACACCACCATCGACCGGAAGAGGTACACCAGCACCAAAGAGGTGCTGGACGC
CACCCTGATCCACCAGAGCATCACCGGCCTGTACGAGACACGGATCGACCTGTCTCAGCTGGGAGGCGAC
AAAAGGCCGGCGGCCACGAAAAAGGCCGGCCAGGCAAAAAAGAAAAAGTGACCGGTCATCATCACCATCA
CCATTGAGTTTAAACCCGCTGATCAGCCTCGACTGTGCCTTCTAGTTGCCAGCCATCTGTTGTTTGCCCC
TCCCCCGTGCCTTCCTTGACCCTGGAAGGTGCCACTCCCACTGTCCTTTCCTAATAAAATGAGGAAATTG
CATCGCATTGTCTGAGTAGGTGTCATTCTATTCTGGGGGGTGGGGTGGGGCAGGACAGCAAGGGGGAGGA
TTGGGAAGACAATAGCAGGCATGCTGGGGATGCGGTGGGCTCTATGGCTTCTGAGGCGGAAAGAACCAGC
TGGGGCTCGATACCGTCGACCTCTAGCTAGAGCTTGGCGTAATCATGGTCATAGCTGTTTCCTGTGTGAA
ATTGTTATCCGCTCACAATTCCACACAACATACGAGCCGGAAGCATAAAGTGTAAAGCCTAGGGTGCCTA
ATGAGTGAGCTAACTCACATTAATTGCGTTGCGCTCACTGCCCGCTTTCCAGTCGGGAAACCTGTCGTGC
CAGCTGCATTAATGAATCGGCCAACGCGCGGGGAGAGGCGGTTTGCGTATTGGGCGCTCTTCCGCTTCCT
CGCTCACTGACTCGCTGCGCTCGGTCGTTCGGCTGCGGCGAGCGGTATCAGCTCACTCAAAGGCGGTAAT
ACGGTTATCCACAGAATCAGGGGATAACGCAGGAAAGAACATGTGAGCAAAAGGCCAGCAAAAGGCCAGG
AACCGTAAAAAGGCCGCGTTGCTGGCGTTTTTCCATAGGCTCCGCCCCCCTGACGAGCATCACAAAAATC
GACGCTCAAGTCAGAGGTGGCGAAACCCGACAGGACTATAAAGATACCAGGCGTTTCCCCCTGGAAGCTC
CCTCGTGCGCTCTCCTGTTCCGACCCTGCCGCTTACCGGATACCTGTCCGCCTTTCTCCCTTCGGGAAGC
GTGGCGCTTTCTCATAGCTCACGCTGTAGGTATCTCAGTTCGGTGTAGGTCGTTCGCTCCAAGCTGGGCT
GTGTGCACGAACCCCCCGTTCAGCCCGACCGCTGCGCCTTATCCGGTAACTATCGTCTTGAGTCCAACCC
GGTAAGACACGACTTATCGCCACTGGCAGCAGCCACTGGTAACAGGATTAGCAGAGCGAGGTATGTAGGC
GGTGCTACAGAGTTCTTGAAGTGGTGGCCTAACTACGGCTACACTAGAAGAACAGTATTTGGTATCTGCG
CTCTGCTGAAGCCAGTTACCTTCGGAAAAAGAGTTGGTAGCTCTTGATCCGGCAAACAAACCACCGCTGG
TAGCGGTGGTTTTTTTGTTTGCAAGCAGCAGATTACGCGCAGAAAAAAAGGATCTCAAGAAGATCCTTTG
ATCTTTTCTACGGGGTCTGACGCTCAGTGGAACGAAAACTCACGTTAAGGGATTTTGGTCATGAGATTAT
CAAAAAGGATCTTCACCTAGATCCTTTTAAATTAAAAATGAAGTTTTAAATCAATCTAAAGTATATATGA
GTAAACTTGGTCTGACAGTTACCAATGCTTAATCAGTGAGGCACCTATCTCAGCGATCTGTCTATTTCGT
TCATCCATAGTTGCCTGACTCCCCGTCGTGTAGATAACTACGATACGGGAGGGCTTACCATCTGGCCCCA
GTGCTGCAATGATACCGCGAGACCCACGCTCACCGGCTCCAGATTTATCAGCAATAAACCAGCCAGCCGG
AAGGGCCGAGCGCAGAAGTGGTCCTGCAACTTTATCCGCCTCCATCCAGTCTATTAATTGTTGCCGGGAA
GCTAGAGTAAGTAGTTCGCCAGTTAATAGTTTGCGCAACGTTGTTGCCATTGCTACAGGCATCGTGGTGT
CACGCTCGTCGTTTGGTATGGCTTCATTCAGCTCCGGTTCCCAACGATCAAGGCGAGTTACATGATCCCC
CATGTTGTGCAAAAAAGCGGTTAGCTCCTTCGGTCCTCCGATCGTTGTCAGAAGTAAGTTGGCCGCAGTG
TTATCACTCATGGTTATGGCAGCACTGCATAATTCTCTTACTGTCATGCCATCCGTAAGATGCTTTTCTG
TGACTGGTGAGTACTCAACCAAGTCATTCTGAGAATAGTGTATGCGGCGACCGAGTTGCTCTTGCCCGGC
GTCAATACGGGATAATACCGCGCCACATAGCAGAACTTTAAAAGTGCTCATCATTGGAAAACGTTCTTCG
GGGCGAAAACTCTCAAGGATCTTACCGCTGTTGAGATCCAGTTCGATGTAACCCACTCGTGCACCCAACT
GATCTTCAGCATCTTTTACTTTCACCAGCGTTTCTGGGTGAGCAAAAACAGGAAGGCAAAATGCCGCAAA
AAAGGGAATAAGGGCGACACGGAAATGTTGAATACTCATACTCTTCCTTTTTCAATATTATTGAAGCATT
TATCAGGGTTATTGTCTCATGAGCGGATACATATTTGAATGTATTTAGAAAAATAAACAAATAGGGGTTC
CGCGCACATTTCCCCGAAAAGTGCCACCTGACGTCGACGGATCGGGAGATCGATCTCCCGATCCCCTAGG
GTCGACTCTCAGTACAATCTGCTCTGATGCCGCATAGTTAAGCCAGTATCTGCTCCCTGCTTGTGTGTTG
GAGGTCGCTGAGTAGTGCGCGAGCAAAATTTAAGCTACAACAAGGCAAGGCTTGACCGACAATTGCATGA
AGAATCTGCTTAGGGTTAGGCGTTTTGCGCTGCTTCGCGATGTACGGGCCAGATATACGCGTTGACATTG
ATTATTGACTAGTTATTAATAGTAATCAATTACGGGGTCATTAGTTCATAGCCCATATATGGAGTTCCGC
GTTACATAACTTACGGTAAATGGCCCGCCTGGCTGACCGCCCAACGACCCCCGCCCATTGACGTCAATAA
TGACGTATGTTCCCATAGTAACGCCAATAGGGACTTTCCATTGACGTCAATGGGTGGAGTATTTACGGTA
AACTGCCCACTTGGCAGTACATCAAGTGTATC
Features (pLannotate 1.2.2; 19 found; start..end, strand, type, name):
    132..335     +  promoter       CMV promoter: human cytomegalovirus (CMV) immediate early promoter
    377..395     +  promoter       T7 promoter: promoter for bacteriophage T7 RNA polymerase
    460..1473    +  CDS            RAD51: RAD51_HUMAN - Also known as RAD51A, RECA. Experimental evidence at protein level: Swiss-Prot protein existence level 1. Plays an important role in homologous strand exchange, a key step in DNA repair through homologous recombination (HR) (PubMed:28575658). Binds to single and double-stranded DNA and exhibits DNA-dependent ATPase activity. Catalyzes the recognition of homology and strand exchange between homologous DNA partners to form a joint molecule between a processed DNA break and the repair template. Binds to single-stranded DNA in an ATP-dependent manner to form nucleoprotein filaments w
   1474..1569    +  CDS            ABE(7.10) (fragment): adenine base editor comprising wild-type E. coli TadA fused to the evolved TadA*(7.10) mutant (Gaudelli et al., 2017)
   1570..3285    +  CDS            Cas9(N): N-terminal portion of Streptococcus pyogenes Cas9 (Zetsche et al., 2015)
   3172..5670    +  CDS            Cas9(C): C-terminal portion of Streptococcus pyogenes Cas9 (Zetsche et al., 2015)
   5671..5718    +  CDS            nucleoplasmin NLS: bipartite nuclear localization signal from nucleoplasmin
   5773..5997    +  polyA_signal   bGH poly(A) signal: bovine growth hormone polyadenylation signal
   6001..6022    +  promoter       SV40 promoter (fragment): SV40 enhancer and early promoter
   6027..6043    +  misc_feature   MCS (fragment): pBluescript multiple cloning site
   6092..6108    -  protein_bind   lac operator: The lac repressor binds to the lac operator to inhibit transcription in E. coli. This inhibition can be relieved by adding lactose or isopropyl-β-D-thiogalactopyranoside (IPTG). lac repressor encoded by lacI
   6116..6146    -  promoter       lac promoter: promoter for the E. coli lac operon
   6161..6182    -  protein_bind   CAP binding site: CAP binding activates transcription in the presence of cAMP. E. coli catabolite activator protein
   6195..6287    -  CDS            lacI (fragment): lac repressor; lacI; The lac repressor binds to the lac operator to inhibit transcription in E. coli. This inhibition can be relieved by adding lactose or isopropyl-β-D-thiogalactopyranoside (IPTG).
   6470..7058    -  rep_origin     ori: high-copy-number ColE1/pMB1/pBR322/pUC origin of replication
   7229..8089    -  CDS            AmpR: β-lactamase; bla; confers resistance to ampicillin, carbenicillin, and related antibiotics
   8090..8194    -  promoter       AmpR promoter: bla
   8265..8309    -  misc_feature   bom (fragment): basis of mobility region from pBR322
   8464..131     +  enhancer       CMV enhancer (across the origin): human cytomegalovirus immediate early enhancer
