[The description below was written by a language model from this plasmid's Addgene catalogue record and pLannotate feature annotations shown in this document.]
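Description:
hRad51(A89E)–Cas9(D10A), also called RDN, is an 8.7 kb mammalian expression and CRISPR plasmid built on a CMV-promoter backbone. It is maintained in E. coli through a high-copy ColE1/pUC-type origin and selected with ampicillin via the β-lactamase gene. No mammalian selection marker is annotated; only short remnants of an SV40 promoter, a cloning site, lac regulatory elements and lacI appear in the backbone, and these look like cloning leftovers rather than functional units.

The payload is a single open reading frame driven by the CMV enhancer and immediate early promoter, with a T7 promoter lying just upstream of the coding region. Human RAD51, the strand-exchange protein of homologous recombination, sits at the N-terminus and according to the record carries the A89E substitution. It is followed by a short segment of about 100 bp that the annotation software matched to a fragment of an adenine base editor. Given its size and position, this is most likely a shared peptide linker rather than any deaminase domain. Next comes Streptococcus pyogenes Cas9, annotated as overlapping N- and C-terminal portions that together span the full protein. The record describes it as the D10A nickase, which cuts only one DNA strand. A bipartite nucleoplasmin nuclear localization signal closes the fusion, and a bovine growth hormone polyadenylation signal terminates the transcript.

No guide RNA cassette is annotated, so a guide and any repair template would have to be supplied separately. The associated publication concerns hRad51–Cas9 nickase fusions that promote homology-directed repair at a targeted nick without introducing double-strand breaks.
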