Addgene plasmid #125563: hRad51(A89E)–Cas9(D10A)
Purpose: Expresses the Rad51(A89E)–Cas9(D10A) fusion construct in mammalian cells under CMV promoter
Depositing lab: David Liu. Publication: Development of hRad51-Cas9 nickase fusions that mediate HDR without double-stranded breaks. Rees HA, Yeh WH, Liu DR. Nat Commun. 2019 May 17;10(1):2212. doi: 10.1038/s41467-019-09983-4. PubMed 31101808.
Backbone
  Vector backbone: CMV
  Backbone size w/o insert (bp): 3300
  Total vector size (bp): 8712
  Vector type: Mammalian Expression, CRISPR
Growth in bacteria
  Bacterial resistance: Ampicillin, 100 μg/mL
  Growth temperature: 37°C
  Growth strain: DH5alpha
  Copy number: Unknown
Gene/Insert
  Gene/Insert name: Rad51(A89E)–Cas9(D10A) (alt name: RDN)
  Species: H. sapiens (human)
  Entrez Gene: RAD51 (a.k.a. BRCC5, FANCR, HRAD51, HsRad51, HsT16930, MRMV2, RAD51A, RECA)
Terms and licenses: Academic/Nonprofit Terms; Industry Terms: Not Available to Industry
How to cite: hRad51(A89E)–Cas9(D10A) was a gift from David Liu (Addgene plasmid # 125563 ; http://n2t.net/addgene:125563 ; RRID:Addgene_125563)
